Addgene plasmid #106175: pAAV.hSynapsin.SF-iGluSnFR.A184V
Purpose: Medium affinity glutamate sensor ** A newer version of this sensor is available. Please see iGluSnFR3 plasmids at https://www.addgene.org/browse/article/28220233/ **
Depositing lab: Loren Looger. Depositing organization: HHMI, Janelia Research Campus. Publication: Stability, affinity, and chromatic variants of the glutamate sensor iGluSnFR. Marvin JS, Scholl B, Wilson DE, Podgorski K, Kazemipour A, Muller JA, Schoch S, Quiroz FJU, Rebola N, Bao H, Little JP, Tkachuk AN, Cai E, Hantman AW, Wang SS, DePiero VJ, Borghuis BG, Chapman ER, Dietrich D, DiGregorio DA, Fitzpatrick D, Looger LL. Nat Methods. 2018 Nov;15(11):936-939. doi: 10.1038/s41592-018-0171-3. Epub 2018 Oct 30. PubMed 30377363.
Backbone
  Vector backbone: pAAV.hSynapsin
  Backbone size w/o insert (bp): 4373
  Vector type: AAV
Growth in bacteria
  Bacterial resistance: Ampicillin, 100 μg/mL
  Growth temperature: 37°C
  Growth strain: NEB Stable
  Copy number: High Copy
Gene/Insert
  Gene/Insert name: SF-iGluSnFR.A184V
  Species: Synthetic
  Insert size (bp): 1821
  Mutation: GltI: A184V
  Promoter: hSynapsin
  Cloning method: Restriction Enzyme; 5′ cloning site unknown (unknown if destroyed); 3′ cloning site unknown (unknown if destroyed)
Terms and licenses: Academic/Nonprofit Terms; Industry Terms: Not Available to Industry
Depositor comments: ** A newer version of this sensor is available. Please see iGluSnFR3 plasmids at https://www.addgene.org/browse/article/28220233/ **
How to cite: pAAV.hSynapsin.SF-iGluSnFR.A184V was a gift from Loren Looger (Addgene plasmid # 106175 ; http://n2t.net/addgene:106175 ; RRID:Addgene_106175)
