[The description below was written by a language model from this plasmid's Addgene catalogue record and pLannotate feature annotations shown in this document.]
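Description:
pAAV.hSynapsin.SF-iGluSnFR.A184V is an adeno-associated virus transfer plasmid of about 6.2 kb for neuronal expression of a genetically encoded fluorescent glutamate sensor. It is maintained in E. coli at high copy through a ColE1/pUC-type origin and selected with ampicillin via the β-lactamase gene. An f1 origin and short lacI and lacZα remnants are leftovers of the cloning backbone. Two AAV2 inverted terminal repeats flank the expression cassette, so that it can be packaged into recombinant AAV particles when replication and capsid functions are supplied in trans. A recombination-deficient growth strain is recorded, which is consistent with the need to keep the ITRs intact.

Between the ITRs, the human synapsin I promoter restricts expression to neurons. The synthetic open reading frame begins with a mouse Igκ leader peptide that directs the protein into the secretory pathway. This is followed by the E. coli periplasmic glutamate/aspartate-binding protein GltI, which is split into two fragments by an inserted GFP-family fluorescent protein. The annotation tool labels this fluorescent protein as a cEGFP-like sequence, whereas the "SF" in the name points to the superfolder GFP scaffold of this sensor generation. A C-terminal PDGFRβ transmembrane domain anchors the sensor on the extracellular face of the plasma membrane, where glutamate binding to GltI alters the fluorescence. The A184V substitution in GltI gives the variant described in the record as medium affinity. A WPRE and an SV40 polyadenylation signal downstream enhance transcript stability and processing.

The construct is used to make AAV for imaging glutamate release in neurons. The depositor notes that a newer sensor generation, iGluSnFR3, is now available.
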