Features (pLannotate 1.2.2; 19 found; start..end, strand, type, name):
      1..57      +  CDS            lacI (fragment): lac repressor; lacI; The lac repressor binds to the lac operator to inhibit transcription in E. coli. This inhibition can be relieved by adding lactose or isopropyl-β-D-thiogalactopyranoside (IPTG).
     51..184     -  repeat_region  AAV2 ITR: inverted terminal repeat of adeno-associated virus serotype 2 inverted
    266..713     +  promoter       hSyn promoter: human synapsin I promoter; confers neuron-specific expression (Kügler et al., 2003)
    748..810     +  sig_peptide    Igκ leader: leader sequence from mouse immunoglobulin κ light chain
    817..1557    +  CDS            gltI (fragment): GLTI_ECOLI - Also known as ybeJ, yzzK. Experimental evidence at protein level: Swiss-Prot protein existence level 1. Part of the ABC transporter complex GltIJKL involved in glutamate and aspartate uptake. Binds to both glutamate and aspartate. From Escherichia coli (strain K12).
   1570..2289    +  CDS            cEGFP: cEGFP is a basic (constitutively fluorescent) green fluorescent protein published in 2008, derived from Aequorea victoria.
   2302..2370    +  CDS            gltI (fragment): GLTI_ECOLI - Also known as ybeJ, yzzK. Experimental evidence at protein level: Swiss-Prot protein existence level 1. Part of the ABC transporter complex GltIJKL involved in glutamate and aspartate uptake. Binds to both glutamate and aspartate. From Escherichia coli (strain K12).
   2419..2565    +  CDS            PDGFRβ TM domain: transmembrane domain from platelet derived growth factor receptor beta
   2581..3169    +  misc_feature   WPRE: woodchuck hepatitis virus posttranscriptional regulatory element
   3170..3189    +  misc_feature   MCS (fragment): pBluescript multiple cloning site
   3218..3339    -  polyA_signal   SV40 poly(A) signal: SV40 polyadenylation signal
   3362..3430    -  CDS            large T antigen (fragment): large T antigen from SV40 (simian virus 40)
   3501..3633    +  repeat_region  AAV2 ITR (fragment): inverted terminal repeat of adeno-associated virus serotype 2 inverted
   3628..3683    +  CDS            lacZα (fragment): LacZα fragment of β-galactosidase; lacZ fragment
   3844..4432    -  rep_origin     ori: high-copy-number ColE1/pMB1/pBR322/pUC origin of replication
   4603..5463    -  CDS            AmpR: β-lactamase; bla; confers resistance to ampicillin, carbenicillin, and related antibiotics
   5464..5568    -  promoter       AmpR promoter: bla
   5621..6049    -  rep_origin     f1 ori (sequence partly withheld): f1 bacteriophage origin of replication; arrow indicates direction of (+) strand synthesis
   6054..6081    -  CDS            lacZα (fragment): LacZα fragment of β-galactosidase; lacZ fragment
>Addgene plasmid #106175 | pAAV.hSynapsin.SF-iGluSnFR.A184V | addgene full sequence | sequence record 214869 | Addgene NGS Result
GCGCCCAATACGCAAACCGCCTCTCCCCGCGCGTTGGCCGATTCATTAATGCAGCTGCGCGCTCGCTCGC
TCACTGAGGCCGCCCGGGCAAAGCCCGGGCGTCGGGCGACCTTTGGTCGCCCGGCCTCAGTGAGCGAGCG
AGCGCGCAGAGAGGGAGTGGCCAACTCCATCACTAGGGGTTCCTTGTAGTTAATGATTAACCCGCCATGC
TACTTATCTACGTAGCCATGCTCTAGGAAGATCTCTGCAGAGGGCCCTGCGTATGAGTGCAAGTGGGTTT
TAGGACCAGGATGAGGCGGGGTGGGGGTGCCTACCTGACGACCGACCCCGACCCACTGGACAAGCACCCA
ACCCCCATTCCCCAAATTGCGCATCCCCTATCAGAGAGGGGGAGGGGAAACAGGATGCGGCGAGGCGCGT
GCGCACTGCCAGCTTCAGCACCGCGGACAGTGCCTTCGCCCCCGCCTGGCGGCGCGCGCCACCGCCGCCT
CAGCACTGAAGGCGCGCTGACGTCACTCGCCGGTCCCCCGCAAACTCCCCTTCCCGGCCACCTTGGTCGC
GTCCGCGCCGCCGCCGGCCCAGCCGGACCGCACCACGCGAGGCGCGAGATAGGGGGGCACGGGCGCGACC
ATCTGCGCTGCGGCGCCGGCGACTCAGCGCTGCCTCAGTCTGCGGTGGGCAGCGGAGGAGTCGTGTCGTG
CCTGAGAGCGCAGTCGAATTCAAGCTGCTAGCAAGGATCCCGCCACCATGGAGACAGACACACTCCTGCT
ATGGGTACTGCTGCTCTGGGTTCCAGGTTCCACTGGTGACAGATCTGCCGCAGGCAGCACGCTGGACAAA
ATCGCCAAAAACGGTGTGATTGTCGTCGGTCACCGTGAATCTTCAGTGCCTTTCTCTTATTACGACAATC
AGCAAAAAGTGGTGGGTTACTCGCAGGATTACTCCAACGCCATTGTTGAAGCAGTGAAAAAGAAACTCAA
CAAACCGGACTTGCAGGTAAAACTGATTCCGATTACCTCACAAAACCGTATTCCACTGCTGCAAAACGGC
ACTTTCGATTTTGAATGTGGTTCTACCACCAACAACGTCGAACGCCAAAAACAGGCGGCTTTCTCTGACA
CTATTTTCGTGGTCGGTACGCGCCTGTTGACCAAAAAGGGTGGCGATATCAAAGATTTTGCCAACCTGAA
AGACAAAGCCGTAGTCGTCACTTCCGGCACTACCTCTGAAGTTTTGCTCAACAAACTGAATGAAGAGCAA
AAAATGAATATGCGCATCATCAGCGCCAAAGATCACGGTGACTCTTTCCGCACCCTGGAAAGCGGTCGTG
CCGTTGCCTTTATGATGGATGACGTGCTGCTGGCCGGTGAACGTGCGAAAGCGAAGAAACCAGACAACTG
GGAAATCGTCGGCAAGCCGCAGTCTCAGGAGGCCTACGGTTGTATGTTGCGTAAAGATGATCCGCAGTTC
AAAAAGCTGATGGATGACACCATCGCTCAGGTGCAGACCTCCGGTGAAGCGGAAAAATGGTTTGATAAGT
GGTTCAAAAATCCAATTCTGGTGAGCCACAACGTCTATATCACCGCCGACAAGCAGAAGAACGGCATCAA
GGCGAACTTCAAGATCCGCCACAACGTGGAGGACGGCAGCGTGCAGCTCGCCGACCACTACCAGCAGAAC
ACCCCCATCGGCGACGGCCCCGTGCTGCTGCCCGACAACCACTACCTGAGCACCCAGTCCGTGCTGAGCA
AAGACCCCAACGAGAAGCGCGATCACATGGTCCTGCTGGAGTTCGTGACCGCCGCCGGGATCACTCTCGG
CATGGACGAGCTGTACAAGGGCGGTACCGGAGGGAGCATGAGCAAGGGCGAGGAGCTGTTCACCGGGGTG
GTGCCCATCCTGGTCGAGCTGGACGGCGACGTAAACGGCCACAAGTTCAGCGTGCGCGGCGAGGGCGAGG
GCGATGCCACCAACGGCAAGCTGACCCTGAAGTTCATCTGCACCACCGGCAAGCTGCCCGTGCCCTGGCC
CACCCTCGTGACCACCCTGACCTACGGCGTGCAGTGCTTCAGCCGCTACCCCGACCACATGAAGCAGCAC
GACTTCTTCAAGTCCGCCATGCCCGAAGGCTACGTCCAGGAGCGCACCATCAGCTTCAAGGACGACGGCA
CCTACAAGACCCGCGCCGAGGTGAAGTTCGAGGGCGACACCCTGGTGAACCGCATCGAGCTGAAGGGCAT
CGACTTCAAGGAGGACGGCAACATCCTGGGGCACAAGCTGGAGTACAACTTTAACAACCCCCTGAACATG
AATTTCGAACTGTCAGACGAAATGAAAGCACTGTTCAAAGAACCGAATGACAAGGCACTGAAACTGCAGG
TCGACGAACAAAAACTCATCTCAGAAGAGGATCTGAATGCTGTGGGCCAGGACACGCAGGAGGTCATCGT
GGTGCCACACTCCTTGCCCTTTAAGGTGGTGGTGATCTCAGCCATCCTGGCCCTGGTGGTGCTCACCATC
ATCTCCCTTATCATCCTCATCATGCTTTGGCAGAAGAAGCCACGTTAGAAGCTTATCGATAATCAACCTC
TGGATTACAAAATTTGTGAAAGATTGACTGGTATTCTTAACTATGTTGCTCCTTTTACGCTATGTGGATA
CGCTGCTTTAATGCCTTTGTATCATGCTATTGCTTCCCGTATGGCTTTCATTTTCTCCTCCTTGTATAAA
TCCTGGTTGCTGTCTCTTTATGAGGAGTTGTGGCCCGTTGTCAGGCAACGTGGCGTGGTGTGCACTGTGT
TTGCTGACGCAACCCCCACTGGTTGGGGCATTGCCACCACCTGTCAGCTCCTTTCCGGGACTTTCGCTTT
CCCCCTCCCTATTGCCACGGCGGAACTCATCGCCGCCTGCCTTGCCCGCTGCTGGACAGGGGCTCGGCTG
TTGGGCACTGACAATTCCGTGGTGTTGTCGGGGAAATCATCGTCCTTTCCTTGGCTGCTCGCCTGTGTTG
CCACCTGGATTCTGCGCGGGACGTCCTTCTGCTACGTCCCTTCGGCCCTCAATCCAGCGGACCTTCCTTC
CCGCGGCCTGCTGCCGGCTCTGCGGCCTCTTCCGCGTCTTCGCCTTCGCCCTCAGACGAGTCGGATCTCC
CTTTGGGCCGCCTCCCCGCATCGATACCGTCGACCTCGACCCGGGCGGCCGCTTCGAGCAGACATGATAA
GATACATTGATGAGTTTGGACAAACCACAACTAGAATGCAGTGAAAAAAATGCTTTATTTGTGAAATTTG
TGATGCTATTGCTTTATTTGTAACCATTATAAGCTGCAATAAACAAGTTAACAACAACAATTGCATTCAT
TTTATGTTTCAGGTTCAGGGGGAGATGTGGGAGGTTTTTTAAAGCAAGTAAAACCTCTACAAATGTGGTA
AAATCGATAAGGATCTTCCTAGAGCATGGCTACGTAGATAAGTAGCATGGCGGGTTAATCATTAACTACA
AGGAACCCCTAGTGATGGAGTTGGCCACTCCCTCTCTGCGCGCTCGCTCGCTCACTGAGGCCGGGCGACC
AAAGGTCGCCCGACGCCCGGGCTTTGCCCGGGCGGCCTCAGTGAGCGAGCGAGCGCGCAGCTGGCGTAAT
AGCGAAGAGGCCCGCACCGATCGCCCTTCCCAACAGTTGCSCARCYYGMWKSGCKMRKKGGWCSSGCYSY
GKMGMGCGGTATCAGCTCACTCAAAGGCGGTAATACGGTTATCCACAGAATCAGGGGATAACGCAGGAAA
GAACATGTGAGCAAAAGGCCAGCAAAAGGCCAGGAACCGTAAAAAGGCCGCGTTGCTGGCGTTTTTCCAT
AGGCTCCGCCCCCCTGACGAGCATCACAAAAATCGACGCTCAAGTCAGAGGTGGCGAAACCCGACAGGAC
TATAAAGATACCAGGCGTTTCCCCCTGGAAGCTCCCTCGTGCGCTCTCCTGTTCCGACCCTGCCGCTTAC
CGGATACCTGTCCGCCTTTCTCCCTTCGGGAAGCGTGGCGCTTTCTCATAGCTCACGCTGTAGGTATCTC
AGTTCGGTGTAGGTCGTTCGCTCCAAGCTGGGCTGTGTGCACGAACCCCCCGTTCAGCCCGACCGCTGCG
CCTTATCCGGTAACTATCGTCTTGAGTCCAACCCGGTAAGACACGACTTATCGCCACTGGCAGCAGCCAC
TGGTAACAGGATTAGCAGAGCGAGGTATGTAGGCGGTGCTACAGAGTTCTTGAAGTGGTGGCCTAACTAC
GGCTACACTAGAAGAACAGTATTTGGTATCTGCGCTCTGCTGAAGCCAGTTACCTTCGGAAAAAGAGTTG
GTAGCTCTTGATCCGGCAAACAAACCACCGCTGGTAGCGGTGGTTTTTTTGTTTGCAAGCAGCAGATTAC
GCGCAGAAAAAAAGGATCTCAAGAAGATCCTTTGATCTTTTCTACGGGGTCTGACGCTCAGTGGAACGAA
AACTCACGTTAAGGGATTTTGGTCATGAGATTATCAAAAAGGATCTTCACCTAGATCCTTTTAAATTAAA
AATGAAGTTTTAAATCAATCTAAAGTATATATGAGTAAACTTGGTCTGACAGTTACCAATGCTTAATCAG
TGAGGCACCTATCTCAGCGATCTGTCTATTTCGTTCATCCATAGTTGCCTGACTCCCCGTCGTGTAGATA
ACTACGATACGGGAGGGCTTACCATCTGGCCCCAGTGCTGCAATGATACCGCGAGACCCACGCTCACCGG
CTCCAGATTTATCAGCAATAAACCAGCCAGCCGGAAGGGCCGAGCGCAGAAGTGGTCCTGCAACTTTATC
CGCCTCCATCCAGTCTATTAATTGTTGCCGGGAAGCTAGAGTAAGTAGTTCGCCAGTTAATAGTTTGCGC
AACGTTGTTGCCATTGCTACAGGCATCGTGGTGTCACGCTCGTCGTTTGGTATGGCTTCATTCAGCTCCG
GTTCCCAACGATCAAGGCGAGTTACATGATCCCCCATGTTGTGCAAAAAAGCGGTTAGCTCCTTCGGTCC
TCCGATCGTTGTCAGAAGTAAGTTGGCCGCAGTGTTATCACTCATGGTTATGGCAGCACTGCATAATTCT
CTTACTGTCATGCCATCCGTAAGATGCTTTTCTGTGACTGGTGAGTACTCAACCAAGTCATTCTGAGAAT
AGTGTATGCGGCGACCGAGTTGCTCTTGCCCGGCGTCAATACGGGATAATACCGCGCCACATAGCAGAAC
TTTAAAAGTGCTCATCATTGGAAAACGTTCTTCGGGGCGAAAACTCTCAAGGATCTTACCGCTGTTGAGA
TCCAGTTCGATGTAACCCACTCGTGCACCCAACTGATCTTCAGCATCTTTTACTTTCACCAGCGTTTCTG
GGTGAGCAAAAACAGGAAGGCAAAATGCCGCAAAAAAGGGAATAAGGGCGACACGGAAATGTTGAATACT
CATACTCTTCCTTTTTCAATATTATTGAAGCATTTATCAGGGTTATTGTCTCATGAGCGGATACATATTT
GAATGTATTTAGAAAAATAAACAAATAGGGGTTCCGCGCACATTTCCCCGAAAAGTGCCACCTAAATTGT
AAGCGTTAATATTTTGTTAAAATTCGCGTTAAATTTTTGTTAAATCAGCTCATTTTTTAACCAATAGGCC
GAAATCGGCAAAATCCCTTATAAATCAAAAGAATAGACCGAGATAGGGT
[37 nt withheld, positions 5720-5756]
AAAGAACGTGGACTCCAACGTCAAAGG
[49 nt withheld, positions 5784-5832]
T
[91 nt withheld, positions 5834-5924]
G
[124 nt withheld, positions 5926-6049]
CCCATTCGCCATTCAGGCTGCGCAACTGTTGGKWMSKGCGWTMKSYSCKGRYYYYGTSGMTAWCCGTATT
ACCGCCTTTGAGTGAGCTGATACCGCTCGCCGCAGCCGAACGACCGAGCGCAGCGAGTCAGTGAGCGAGG
AAGCGGAAGA
